>Addgene plasmid #72692 | pSAM2_mCherry_Irx4 | addgene full sequence | sequence record 192435 | Addgene NGS Result
CGATCCAGCCTGCTAGCATCAACAAGTTTGTACAAAAAAGCAGGCTCCGAATTCGCCCTTACCATGTCCT
ACCCGCAGTTTGGATACCCCTACTCCTCGGCTCCCCAGTTCTTGATGGCCACCAACTCCCTGAGCACGTG
CTGCGAGTCCGGAGGCCGCACGCTGGCGGACTCCGGGCCCGCCGCCTCGGCCCAGGCGCCGGTCTACTGC
CCGGTCTACGAGAGCCGGCTGCTGGCCACCGCGCGCCACGAGCTCAACTCGGCCGCGGCGCTGGGCGTCT
ATGGGGGTCCCTATGGCGGATCGCAGGGCTATGGCAACTACGTGACCTACGGCTCGGAGGCGTCCGCCTT
CTACTCGCTGAACAGCTTTGATTCCAAGGATGGTTCGGGATCTGCGCATGGGGGCCTGGCACCAGCCACT
GCCGCCTACTACCCTTACGAGCCAGCTCTGGGCCAGTACCCCTATGACAGGTATGGAACCATGGACAGCG
GCACGCGGCGCAAGAACGCCACGCGCGAGACCACCAGCACGCTCAAGGCCTGGCTGCAGGAGCACCGCAA
GAACCCCTACCCCACCAAGGGCGAGAAGATCATGCTGGCCATCATCACCAAGATGACCCTCACACAGGTC
TCCACCTGGTTCGCCAACGCGCGCCGGCGCCTCAAGAAGGAGAACAAGATGACGTGGCCGCCGCGGAACA
AGTGCGCAGACGAGAAGCGGCCCTACGCGGAGGGCGAGGAGGAGGAGGGGGGCGAGGAGGAGGCGCGGGA
GGAGCCCCTCAAGAGCTCCAAGAACGCAGAGCCCGTGGGCAAAGAGGAGAAGGAGCTGGAGCTTAGTGAC
TTGGACGACTTCGACCCGCTGGAAGCAGAGCCGCCGGCGTGCGAGCTGAAGCCGCCCTTCCACTCCCTGG
ACGGCGGTCTGGAGCGCGTCCCCGCCGCGCCCGACGGCCCGGTCAAGGAGGCCTCAGGCGCGCTCCGGAT
GTCTCTGGCCGCGGGTGGCGGAGCTGCTCTGGACGAGGACCTGGAGAGGGCCCGGAGCTGTCTCCGCAGC
GCGGCGGCCGGGCCGGAGCCACTGCCGGGCGCAGAGGGCGGCCCTCAGGTCTGCGAGGCCAAGCTGGGGT
TTGTGCCGGCGGGGGCGTCGGCAGGCCTGGAGGCTAAGCCGCGCATCTGGTCCCTGGCCCACACAGCCAC
CGCCGCCGCCGCCGCCGCCACCTCCCTGAGCCAGACTGAGTTTCCGTCGTGCATGCTCAAGCGCCAAGGT
CCCGCGGCCCCTGCGGCTGTGTCCTCCGCGCCCGCCACGTCCCCGTCTGTGGCCCTTCCCCACTCTGGCG
CCCTGGACAGGCACCAGGACTCCCCGGTAACCAGTCTCAGAAACTGGGTGGACGGGGTCTTCCACGACCC
CATCCTCAGGCACAGCACTTTGAACCAGGCCTGGGCCACCGCCAAGGGCGCCCTCCTGGACCCCGGGCCT
CTGGGACGCTCGCTGGGGGCGGGCGCGAACGTGCTGACTGCACCCCTGGCCCGCGCCTTTCCGCCTGCCG
TGCCCCAGGACGCCCCAGCTGCAGGCGCCGCCAGGGAGCTGCTCGCCCTGCCCAAGGCCGGCGGCAAACC
CTTCTGCGCCTGAAAGGGCGAATTCGACCCAGCTTTCTTGTACAAAGTGGTTGATGCGGCCGCTTCGAGC
AGACATGAGTCGACGTTATTTTCCACCATATTGCCGTCTTTTGGCAATGTGAGGGCCCGGAAACCTGGCC
CTGTCTTCTTGACGAGCATTCCTAGGGGTCTTTCCCCTCTCGCCAAAGGAATGCAAGGTCTGTTGAATGT
CGTGAAGGAAGCAGTTCCTCTGGAAGCTTCTTGAAGACAAACAACGTCTGTAGCGACCCTTTGCAGGCAG
CGGAACCCCCCACCTGGCGACAGGTGCCTCTGCGGCCAAAAGCCACGTGTATAAGATACACCTGCAAAGG
CGGCACAACCCCAGTGCCACGTTGTGAGTTGGATAGTTGTGGAAAGAGTCAAATGGCTCACCTCAAGCGT
ATTCAACAAGGGGCTGAAGGATGCCCAGAAGGTACCCCATTGTATGGGATCTGATCTGGGGCCTCGGTGC
ACATGCTTTACATGTGTTTAGTCGAGGTTAAAAAACGTCTAGGCCCCCCGAACCACGGGGACGTGGTTTT
CCTTTGAAAAACACGATGATAATACCATGGTGAGCAAGGGCGAGGAGGATAACATGGCCATCATCAAGGA
GTTCATGCGCTTCAAGGTGCACATGGAGGGCTCCGTGAACGGCCACGAGTTCGAGATCGAGGGCGAGGGC
GAGGGCCGCCCCTACGAGGGCACCCAGACCGCCAAGCTGAAGGTGACCAAGGGTGGCCCCCTGCCCTTCG
CCTGGGACATCCTGTCCCCTCAGTTCATGTACGGCTCCAAGGCCTACGGGAAGCACCCCGCCGACATCCC
CGACTACTTGAAGCTGTCCTTCCCCGAGGGCTTCAAGTGGGAGCGCGTGATGAACTTCGAGGACGGCGGC
GTGGTGACCGTGACCCAGGACTCCTCCCTGCAGGACGGCGAGTTCATCTACAAGGTGAAGCTGCGCGGCA
CCAACTTCCCCTCCGACGGCCCCGTAATGCAGAAGAAGACCATGGGCTGGGAGGCCTCCTCCGAGCGGAT
GTACCCCGAGGACGGCGCCCTGAAGGGCGAGATCAAGCAGAGGCTGAAGCTGAAGGACGGCGGCCACTAC
GACGCTGAGGTCAAGACCACCTACAAGGCCAAGAAGCCCGTGCAGCTGCCCGGCGCCTACAACGTCAACA
TCAAGTTGGACATCACCTCCCACAACGAGGACTACACCATCGTGGAACAGTACGAACGCGCCGAGGGCCG
CCACTCCACCGGCGGCATGGACGAGCTGTACAAGTAAGTCGACCATAATTCGATATCAAGCTTATCGATA
ATCAACCTCTGGATTACAAAATTTGTGAAAGATTGACTGGTATTCTTAACTATGTTGCTCCTTTTACGCT
ATGTGGATACGCTGCTTTAATGCCTTTGTATCATGCTATTGCTTCCCGTATGGCTTTCATTTTCTCCTCC
TTGTATAAATCCTGGTTGCTGTCTCTTTATGAGGAGTTGTGGCCCGTTGTCAGGCAACGTGGCGTGGTGT
GCACTGTGTTTGCTGACGCAACCCCCACTGGTTGGGGCATTGCCACCACCTGTCAGCTCCTTTCCGGGAC
TTTCGCTTTCCCCCTCCCTATTGCCACGGCGGAACTCATCGCCGCCTGCCTTGCCCGCTGCTGGACAGGG
GCTCGGCTGTTGGGCACTGACAATTCCGTGGTGTTGTCGGGGAAATCATCGTCCTTTCCTTGGCTGCTCG
CCTGTGTTGCCACCTGGATTCTGCGCGGGACGTCCTTCTGCTACGTCCCTTCGGCCCTCAATCCAGCGGA
CCTTCCTTCCCGCGGCCTGCTGCCGGCTCTGCGGCCTCTTCCGCGTCTTCGCCTTCGCCCTCAGACGAGT
CGGATCTCCCTTTGGGCCGCCTCCCCGCATCGATACCGTCGACCTCGTCGAGACCTAGAAAAACATGGAG
CAATCACAAGTAGCAATACAGCAGCTACCAATGCTGATTGTGCCTGGCTAGAAGCACAAGAGGAGGAGGA
GGTGGGTTTTCCAGTCACACCTCAGGTACCTTTAAGACCAATGACTTACAAGGCAGCTGTAGATCTTAGC
CACTTTTTAAAAGAAAAGGGGGGACTGGAAGGGCTAATTCACTCCCAACGAAGACAAGATATCCTTGATC
TGTGGATCTACCACACACAAGGCTACTTCCCTGATTGGCAGAACTACACACCAGGGCCAGGGATCAGATA
TCCACTGACCTTTGGATGGTGCTACAAGCTAGTACCAGTTGAGCAAGAGAAGGTAGAAGAAGCCAATGAA
GGAGAGAACACCCGCTTGTTACACCCTGTGAGCCTGCATGGGATGGATGACCCGGAGAGAGAAGTATTAG
AGTGGAGGTTTGACAGCCGCCTAGCATTTCATCACATGGCCCGAGAGCTGCATCCGGACTGTACTGGGTC
TCTCTGGTTAGACCAGATCTGAGCCTGGGAGCTCTCTGGCTAACTAGGGAACCCACTGCTTAAGCCTCAA
TAAAGCTTGCCTTGAGTGCTTCAAGTAGTGTGTGCCCGTCTGTTGTGTGACTCTGGTAACTAGAGATCCC
TCAGACCCTTTTAGTCAGTGTGGAAAATCTCTAGCAGGGCCCGTTTAAACCCGCTGATCAGCCTCGACTG
TGCCTTCTAGTTGCCAGCCATCTGTTGTTTGCCCCTCCCCCGTGCCTTCCTTGACCCTGGAAGGTGCCAC
TCCCACTGTCCTTTCCTAATAAAATGAGGAAATTGCATCGCATTGTCTGAGTAGGTGTCATTCTATTCTG
GGGGGTGGGGTGGGGCAGGACAGCAAGGGGGAGGATTGGGAAGACAATAGCAGGCATGCTGGGGATGCGG
TGGGCTCTATGGCTTCTGAGGCGGAAAGAACCAGCTGGGGCTCTAGGGGGTATCCCC
[124 nt withheld, positions 4538-4661]
C
[91 nt withheld, positions 4663-4753]
A
[49 nt withheld, positions 4755-4803]
CCTTTGACGTTGGAGTCCACGTTCTTT
[37 nt withheld, positions 4831-4867]
ACCCTATCTCGGTCTATTCTTTTGATTTATAAGGGATTTTGCCGATTTCGGCCTATTGGTTAAAAAATGA
GCTGATTTAACAAAAATTTAACGCGAATTAATTCTGTGGAATGTGTGTCAGTTAGGGTGTGGAAAGTCCC
CAGGCTCCCCAGCAGGCAGAAGTATGCAAAGCATGCATCTCAATTAGTCAGCAACCAGGTGTGGAAAGTC
CCCAGGCTCCCCAGCAGGCAGAAGTATGCAAAGCATGCATCTCAATTAGTCAGCAACCATAGTCCCGCCC
CTAACTCCGCCCATCCCGCCCCTAACTCCGCCCAGTTCCGCCCATTCTCCGCCCCATGGCTGACTAATTT
TTTTTATTTATGCAGAGGCCGAGGCCGCCTCTGCCTCTGAGCTATTCCAGAAGTAGTGAGGAGGCTTTTT
TGGAGGCCTAGGCTTTTGCAAAAAGCTCCCGGGAGCTTGTATATCCATTTTCGGATCTGATCAGCACGTG
TTGACAATTAATCATCGGCATAGTATATCGGCATAGTATAATACGACAAGGTGAGGAACTAAACCATGGC
CAAGTTGACCAGTGCCGTTCCGGTGCTCACCGCGCGCGACGTCGCCGGAGCGGTCGAGTTCTGGACCGAC
CGGCTCGGGTTCTCCCGGGACTTCGTGGAGGACGACTTCGCCGGTGTGGTCCGGGACGACGTGACCCTGT
TCATCAGCGCGGTCCAGGACCAGGTGGTGCCGGACAACACCCTGGCCTGGGTGTGGGTGCGCGGCCTGGA
CGAGCTGTACGCCGAGTGGTCGGAGGTCGTGTCCACGAACTTCCGGGACGCCTCCGGGCCGGCCATGACC
GAGATCGGCGAGCAGCCGTGGGGGCGGGAGTTCGCCCTGCGCGACCCGGCCGGCAACTGCGTGCACTTCG
TGGCCGAGGAGCAGGACTGACACGTGCTACGAGATTTCGATTCCACCGCCGCCTTCTATGAAAGGTTGGG
CTTCGGAATCGTTTTCCGGGACGCCGGCTGGATGATCCTCCAGCGCGGGGATCTCATGCTGGAGTTCTTC
GCCCACCCCAACTTGTTTATTGCAGCTTATAATGGTTACAAATAAAGCAATAGCATCACAAATTTCACAA
ATAAAGCATTTTTTTCACTGCATTCTAGTTGTGGTTTGTCCAAACTCATCAATGTATCTTATCATGTCTG
TATACCGTCGACCTCTAGCTAGAGCTTGGCGTAATCATGGTCATAGCTGTTTCCTGTGTGAAATTGTTAT
CCGCTCACAATTCCACACAACATACGAGCCGGAAGCATAAAGTGTAAAGCCTGGGGTGCCTAATGAGTGA
GCTAACTCACATTAATTGCGTTGCGCTCACTGCCCGCTTTCCAGTCGGGAAACCTGTCGTGCCAGCTGCA
TTAATGAATCGGCCAACGCGCGGGGAGAGGCGGTTTGCGTATTGGGCGCTCTTCCGCTTCCTCGCTCACT
GACTCGCTGCGCTCGGTCGTTCGGCTGCGGCGAGCGGTATCAGCTCACTCAAAGGCGGTAATACGGTTAT
CCACAGAATCAGGGGATAACGCAGGAAAGAACATGTGAGCAAAAGGCCAGCAAAAGGCCAGGAACCGTAA
AAAGGCCGCGTTGCTGGCGTTTTTCCATAGGCTCCGCCCCCCTGACGAGCATCACAAAAATCGACGCTCA
AGTCAGAGGTGGCGAAACCCGACAGGACTATAAAGATACCAGGCGTTTCCCCCTGGAAGCTCCCTCGTGC
GCTCTCCTGTTCCGACCCTGCCGCTTACCGGATACCTGTCCGCCTTTCTCCCTTCGGGAAGCGTGGCGCT
TTCTCATAGCTCACGCTGTAGGTATCTCAGTTCGGTGTAGGTCGTTCGCTCCAAGCTGGGCTGTGTGCAC
GAACCCCCCGTTCAGCCCGACCGCTGCGCCTTATCCGGTAACTATCGTCTTGAGTCCAACCCGGTAAGAC
ACGACTTATCGCCACTGGCAGCAGCCACTGGTAACAGGATTAGCAGAGCGAGGTATGTAGGCGGTGCTAC
AGAGTTCTTGAAGTGGTGGCCTAACTACGGCTACACTAGAAGAACAGTATTTGGTATCTGCGCTCTGCTG
AAGCCAGTTACCTTCGGAAAAAGAGTTGGTAGCTCTTGATCCGGCAAACAAACCACCGCTGGTAGCGGTG
GTTTTTTTGTTTGCAAGCAGCAGATTACGCGCAGAAAAAAAGGATCTCAAGAAGATCCTTTGATCTTTTC
TACGGGGTCTGACGCTCAGTGGAACGAAAACTCACGTTAAGGGATTTTGGTCATGAGATTATCAAAAAGG
ATCTTCACCTAGATCCTTTTAAATTAAAAATGAAGTTTTAAATCAATCTAAAGTATATATGAGTAAACTT
GGTCTGACAGTTACCAATGCTTAATCAGTGAGGCACCTATCTCAGCGATCTGTCTATTTCGTTCATCCAT
AGTTGCCTGACTCCCCGTCGTGTAGATAACTACGATACGGGAGGGCTTACCATCTGGCCCCAGTGCTGCA
ATGATACCGCGAGACCCACGCTCACCGGCTCCAGATTTATCAGCAATAAACCAGCCAGCCGGAAGGGCCG
AGCGCAGAAGTGGTCCTGCAACTTTATCCGCCTCCATCCAGTCTATTAATTGTTGCCGGGAAGCTAGAGT
AAGTAGTTCGCCAGTTAATAGTTTGCGCAACGTTGTTGCCATTGCTACAGGCATCGTGGTGTCACGCTCG
TCGTTTGGTATGGCTTCATTCAGCTCCGGTTCCCAACGATCAAGGCGAGTTACATGATCCCCCATGTTGT
GCAAAAAAGCGGTTAGCTCCTTCGGTCCTCCGATCGTTGTCAGAAGTAAGTTGGCCGCAGTGTTATCACT
CATGGTTATGGCAGCACTGCATAATTCTCTTACTGTCATGCCATCCGTAAGATGCTTTTCTGTGACTGGT
GAGTACTCAACCAAGTCATTCTGAGAATAGTGTATGCGGCGACCGAGTTGCTCTTGCCCGGCGTCAATAC
GGGATAATACCGCGCCACATAGCAGAACTTTAAAAGTGCTCATCATTGGAAAACGTTCTTCGGGGCGAAA
ACTCTCAAGGATCTTACCGCTGTTGAGATCCAGTTCGATGTAACCCACTCGTGCACCCAACTGATCTTCA
GCATCTTTTACTTTCACCAGCGTTTCTGGGTGAGCAAAAACAGGAAGGCAAAATGCCGCAAAAAAGGGAA
TAAGGGCGACACGGAAATGTTGAATACTCATACTCTTCCTTTTTCAATATTATTGAAGCATTTATCAGGG
TTATTGTCTCATGAGCGGATACATATTTGAATGTATTTAGAAAAATAAACAAATAGGGGTTCCGCGCACA
TTTCCCCGAAAAGTGCCACCTGACGTCGACGGATCGGGAGATCTCCCGATCCCCTATGGTGCACTCTCAG
TACAATCTGCTCTGATGCCGCATAGTTAAGCCAGTATCTGCTCCCTGCTTGTGTGTTGGAGGTCGCTGAG
TAGTGCGCGAGCAAAATTTAAGCTACAACAAGGCAAGGCTTGACCGACAATTGCATGAAGAATCTGCTTA
GGGTTAGGCGTTTTGCGCTGCTTCGCGATGTACGGGCCAGATATACGCGTTGACATTGATTATTGACTAG
TTATTAATAGTAATCAATTACGGGGTCATTAGTTCATAGCCCATATATGGAGTTCCGCGTTACATAACTT
ACGGTAAATGGCCCGCCTGGCTGACCGCCCAACGACCCCCGCCCATTGACGTCAATAATGACGTATGTTC
CCATAGTAACGCCAATAGGGACTTTCCATTGACGTCAATGGGTGGAGTATTTACGGTAAACTGCCCACTT
GGCAGTACATCAAGTGTATCATATGCCAAGTACGCCCCCTATTGACGTCAATGACGGTAAATGGCCCGCC
TGGCATTATGCCCAGTACATGACCTTATGGGACTTTCCTACTTGGCAGTACATCTACGTATTAGTCATCG
CTATTACCATGGTGATGCGGTTTTGGCAGTACATCAATGGGCGTGGATAGCGGTTTGACTCACGGGGATT
TCCAAGTCTCCACCCCATTGACGTCAATGGGAGTTTGTTTTGGCACCAAAATCAACGGGACTTTCCAAAA
TGTCGTAACAACTCCGCCCCATTGACGCAAATGGGCGGTAGGCGTGTACGGTGGGAGGTCTATATAAGCA
GCGCGTTTTGCCTGTACTGGGTCTCTCTGGTTAGACCAGATCTGAGCCTGGGAGCTCTCTGGCTAACTAG
GGAACCCACTGCTTAAGCCTCAATAAAGCTTGCCTTGAGTGCTTCAAGTAGTGTGTGCCCGTCTGTTGTG
TGACTCTGGTAACTAGAGATCCCTCAGACCCTTTTAGTCAGTGTGGAAAATCTCTAGCAGTGGCGCCCGA
ACAGGGACTTGAAAGCGAAAGGGAAACCAGAGGAGCTCTCTCGACGCAGGACTCGGCTTGCTGAAGCGCG
CACGGCAAGAGGCGAGGGGCGGCGACTGGTGAGTACGCCAAAAATTTTGACTAGCGGAGGCTAGAAGGAG
AGAGATGGGTGCGAGAGCGTCAGTATTAAGCGGGGGAGAATTAGATCGCGATGGGAAAAAATTCGGTTAA
GGCCAGGGGGAAAGAAAAAATATAAATTAAAACATATAGTATGGGCAAGCAGGGAGCTAGAACGATTCGC
AGTTAATCCTGGCCTGTTAGAAACATCAGAAGGCTGTAGACAAATACTGGGACAGCTACAACCATCCCTT
CAGACAGGATCAGAAGAACTTAGATCATTATATAATACAGTAGCAACCCTCTATTGTGTGCATCAAAGGA
TAGAGATAAAAGACACCAAGGAAGCTTTAGACAAGATAGAGGAAGAGCAAAACAAAAGTAAGACCACCGC
ACAGCAAGCGGCCGGCCGCTGATCTTCAGACCTGGAGGAGGAGATATGAGGGACAATTGGAGAAGTGAAT
TATATAAATATAAAGTAGTAAAAATTGAACCATTAGGAGTAGCACCCACCAAGGCAAAGAGAAGAGTGGT
GCAGAGAGAAAAAAGAGCAGTGGGAATAGGAGCTTTGTTCCTTGGGTTCTTGGGAGCAGCAGGAAGCACT
ATGGGCGCAGCGTCAATGACGCTGACGGTACAGGCCAGACAATTATTGTCTGGTATAGTGCAGCAGCAGA
ACAATTTGCTGAGGGCTATTGAGGCGCAACAGCATCTGTTGCAACTCACAGTCTGGGGCATCAAGCAGCT
CCAGGCAAGAATCCTGGCTGTGGAAAGATACCTAAAGGATCAACAGCTCCTGGGGATTTGGGGTTGCTCT
GGAAAACTCATTTGCACCACTGCTGTGCCTTGGAATGCTAGTTGGAGTAATAAATCTCTGGAACAGATTT
GGAATCACACGACCTGGATGGAGTGGGACAGAGAAATTAACAATTACACAAGCTTAATACACTCCTTAAT
TGAAGAATCGCAAAACCAGCAAGAAAAGAATGAACAAGAATTATTGGAATTAGATAAATGGGCAAGTTTG
TGGAATTGGTTTAACATAACAAATTGGCTGTGGTATATAAAATTATTCATAATGATAGTAGGAGGCTTGG
TAGGTTTAAGAATAGTTTTTGCTGTACTTTCTATAGTGAATAGAGTTAGGCAGGGATATTCACCATTATC
GTTTCAGACCCACCTCCCAACCCCGAGGGGACCCGACAGGCCCGAAGGAATAGAAGAAGAAGGTGGAGAG
AGAGACAGAGACAGATCCATTCGATTAGTGAACGGATCGGCACTGCGTGCGCCAATTCTGCAGACAAATG
GCAGTATTCATCCACAATTTTAAAAGAAAAGGGGGGATTGGGGGGTACAGTGCAGGGGAAAGAATAGTAG
ACATAATAGCAACAGACATACAAACTAAAGAATTACAAAAACAAATTACAAAAATTCAAAATTTTCGGGT
TTATTACAGGGACAGCAGAGATCCAGTTTGGTTACGCGTCCCCGAAAAGTGCCACCTGACGTCTCCCTAT
CAGTGATAGAGAAGTCGACACGTCTCGAGCTCCCTATCAGTGATAGAGAAGGTACGTCTAGAACGTCTCC
CTATCAGTGATAGAGAAGTCGACACGTCTCGAGCTCCCTATCAGTGATAGAGAAGGTACGTCTAGAACGT
CTCCCTATCAGTGATAGAGAAGTCGACACGTCTCGAGCTCCCTATCAGTGATAGAGAAGGTACGTCTAGA
ACGTCTCCCTATCAGTGATAGAGAAGTCGACACGTCTCGAGCTCCCTATCAGTGATAGAGAAGGTACCCC
CTATATAAGCAGAGCTCGTTTAGTGAACCGTCAGATCGCCTGGAGACGCCATCCACGCTGTTTTGACCTC
CATAGAAGACACCGGGAC
Features (pLannotate 1.2.2; 42 found; start..end, strand, type, name):
     22..46      +  protein_bind   attB1: mutant version of attB; recombination site for the Gateway® BP reaction BP Clonase™
     64..1620    +  CDS            IRX4: IRX4_HUMAN - Also known as IRXA3. Experimental evidence at protein level: Swiss-Prot protein existence level 1. Likely to be an important mediator of ventricular differentiation during cardiac development. From Homo sapiens (Human).
   1637..1661    -  protein_bind   attB2: mutant version of attB; recombination site for the Gateway® BP reaction BP Clonase™
   1731..2192    +  misc_feature   IRES: internal ribosome entry site (IRES) of the encephalomyocarditis virus (EMCV)
   2197..2906    +  CDS            mCherry (fragment): monomeric derivative of DsRed fluorescent protein (Shaner et al., 2004) mammalian codon-optimized
   2917..2940    +  misc_feature   MCS (fragment): pBluescript multiple cloning site
   2940..3528    +  misc_feature   WPRE: woodchuck hepatitis virus posttranscriptional regulatory element
   3465..4049    +  CDS            nef (fragment): NEF_HV1H2 - Experimental evidence at protein level: Swiss-Prot protein existence level 1. Extracellular Nef protein targets CD4(+) T-lymphocytes for apoptosis by interacting with CXCR4 surface receptors. From Human immunodeficiency virus type 1 group M subtype B (isolate HXB2) (HIV-1).
   4056..4236    +  LTR            5' LTR (truncated): truncated 5' long terminal repeat (LTR) from HIV-1
   4268..4492    +  polyA_signal   bGH poly(A) signal: bovine growth hormone polyadenylation signal
   4496..4517    +  promoter       SV40 promoter (fragment): SV40 enhancer and early promoter
   4538..4966    +  rep_origin     f1 ori (sequence partly withheld): f1 bacteriophage origin of replication; arrow indicates direction of (+) strand synthesis
   4980..5309    +  promoter       SV40 promoter: SV40 enhancer and early promoter
   5357..5404    +  promoter       EM7 promoter: synthetic bacterial promoter&nbsp
   5423..5797    +  CDS            BleoR: antibiotic-binding protein; Sh ble from Streptoalloteichus hindustanus; confers resistance to bleomycin, phleomycin, and Zeocin™
   5807..5932    +  CDS            ble (fragment): BLE_KLEPN - Experimental evidence at protein level: Swiss-Prot protein existence level 1. Binding protein with a strong affinity to the bleomycin family of antibiotics. Binds to CL990; an antimitotic-antibiotic compound. From Klebsiella pneumoniae.
   5927..6048    +  polyA_signal   SV40 poly(A) signal: SV40 polyadenylation signal
   6119..6141    -  protein_bind   lac operator (fragment): The lac repressor binds to the lac operator to inhibit transcription in E. coli. This inhibition can be relieved by adding lactose or isopropyl-β-D-thiogalactopyranoside (IPTG). lac repressor encoded by lacI
   6145..6175    -  promoter       lac promoter: promoter for the E. coli lac operon
   6190..6211    -  protein_bind   CAP binding site: CAP binding activates transcription in the presence of cAMP. E. coli catabolite activator protein
   6224..6316    -  CDS            lacI (fragment): lac repressor; lacI; The lac repressor binds to the lac operator to inhibit transcription in E. coli. This inhibition can be relieved by adding lactose or isopropyl-β-D-thiogalactopyranoside (IPTG).
   6499..7087    -  rep_origin     ori: high-copy-number ColE1/pMB1/pBR322/pUC origin of replication
   7258..8118    -  CDS            AmpR: β-lactamase; bla; confers resistance to ampicillin, carbenicillin, and related antibiotics
   8119..8223    -  promoter       AmpR promoter: bla
   8282..8334    -  misc_feature   bom (fragment): basis of mobility region from pBR322
   8489..8868    +  enhancer       CMV enhancer: human cytomegalovirus immediate early enhancer
   8869..9068    +  promoter       CMV promoter: human cytomegalovirus (CMV) immediate early promoter
   9086..9266    +  LTR            5' LTR (truncated): truncated 5' long terminal repeat (LTR) from HIV-1
   9313..9438    +  misc_feature   HIV-1 Ψ: packaging signal of human immunodeficiency virus type 1
   9422..9760    +  CDS            HIV-1 gag (fragment): gag protein from human immunodeficiency virus 1; gag
   9935..10168   +  misc_feature   RRE: The Rev response element (RRE) of HIV-1 allows for Rev-dependent mRNA export from the nucleus to the cytoplasm.
  10545..10645   +  CDS            Rev (fragment): human immunodeficiency virus 1 (HIV-1) Rev protein; rev; enhances nuclear export of unspliced and incompletely spliced viral mRNAs
  10695..10812   +  misc_feature   cPPT/CTS: central polypurine tract and central termination sequence of HIV-1
  10880..10900   +  promoter       tight TRE promoter (fragment): Tet-responsive promoter PTight, consisting of seven tet operator sequences followed by the minimal CMV promoter
  10917..10937   +  promoter       tight TRE promoter (fragment): Tet-responsive promoter PTight, consisting of seven tet operator sequences followed by the minimal CMV promoter
  10954..10974   +  promoter       tight TRE promoter (fragment): Tet-responsive promoter PTight, consisting of seven tet operator sequences followed by the minimal CMV promoter
  10991..11011   +  promoter       tight TRE promoter (fragment): Tet-responsive promoter PTight, consisting of seven tet operator sequences followed by the minimal CMV promoter
  11028..11048   +  promoter       tight TRE promoter (fragment): Tet-responsive promoter PTight, consisting of seven tet operator sequences followed by the minimal CMV promoter
  11065..11085   +  promoter       tight TRE promoter (fragment): Tet-responsive promoter PTight, consisting of seven tet operator sequences followed by the minimal CMV promoter
  11102..11122   +  promoter       tight TRE promoter (fragment): Tet-responsive promoter PTight, consisting of seven tet operator sequences followed by the minimal CMV promoter
  11139..11159   +  promoter       tight TRE promoter (fragment): Tet-responsive promoter PTight, consisting of seven tet operator sequences followed by the minimal CMV promoter
  11167..11212   +  promoter       TRE3GV promoter (fragment): 3rd-generation Tet-responsive promoter that can be activated by binding of Tet-On® 3G, optimized for retroviral and lentiviral vectors
