[The description below was written by a language model from this plasmid's Addgene catalogue record and pLannotate feature annotations shown in this document.]
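Description:
pSAM2_mCherry_Irx4 is a lentiviral transfer plasmid for doxycycline-regulated expression of human IRX4, an Iroquois-family homeobox factor implicated in ventricular differentiation during heart development. It was made by Gateway cloning into the pSAM2_GW_mCherry backbone, and the IRX4 coding sequence is accordingly flanked by attB1 and attB2 sites. In bacteria it replicates from a high-copy ColE1/pUC-type origin and is selected with ampicillin through the AmpR β-lactamase gene. An f1 origin is also present, along with an SV40/EM7-driven BleoR cassette that lies outside the viral genome.

The viral portion begins with a CMV enhancer/promoter fused to a truncated HIV-1 5' LTR, which drives genomic RNA production in packaging cells. This is followed by the Ψ packaging signal with a gag fragment, the RRE for Rev-dependent nuclear export, and the cPPT/CTS. Downstream, a Tet-responsive promoter, annotated as a series of tet operator repeats followed by a minimal promoter fragment, sits immediately upstream of the insert across the circular junction of the sequence record. It drives a bicistronic transcript in which IRX4 is followed by an EMCV IRES and mCherry, so red fluorescence reports induced cells. A WPRE enhances transcript expression, and the cassette ends with a 3' LTR and a bGH polyadenylation signal.

No tetracycline transactivator is annotated in the plasmid, so one would have to be supplied separately for induction. The associated work concerns reprogramming fibroblasts into induced cardiac progenitor cells with defined factors. The sequenced record is slightly shorter than the backbone size listed in the catalogue, which probably reflects replacement of the Gateway cassette by the insert.
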