Addgene plasmid #72692: pSAM2_mCherry_Irx4
Purpose: Doxycyline regulated expression of Irx4 in mammalian cells
Depositing lab: Timothy Kamp. Depositing organization: University of Wisconsin, Madison. Publication: Lineage Reprogramming of Fibroblasts into Proliferative Induced Cardiac Progenitor Cells by Defined Factors. Lalit PA, Salick MR, Nelson DO, Squirrell JM, Shafer CM, Patel NG, Saeed I, Schmuck EG, Markandeya YS, Wong R, Lea MR, Eliceiri KW, Hacker TA, Crone WC, Kyba M, Garry DJ, Stewart R, Thomson JA, Downs KM, Lyons GE, Kamp TJ. Cell Stem Cell. 2016 Mar 3;18(3):354-67. doi: 10.1016/j.stem.2015.12.001. Epub 2016 Feb 11. PubMed 26877223.
Backbone
  Vector backbone: pSAM2_GW_mCherry
  Backbone size w/o insert (bp): 11391
  Vector type: Mammalian Expression, Lentiviral
Growth in bacteria
  Bacterial resistance: Ampicillin, 100 μg/mL
  Growth temperature: 37°C
  Growth strain: NEB Stable
  Copy number: High Copy
Gene/Insert
  Gene/Insert name: Irx 4
  Species: H. sapiens (human)
  Entrez Gene: IRX4 (a.k.a. IRXA3)
  Promoter: CMV-Doxycycline
  Cloning method: Gateway Cloning
  Sequencing primers: 5′ pSAM 2 SEQ F - 5' GCTCGTTTAGTGAACCGTCAG 3'; 3′ pSAM2 SEQ R - 5' GAGGAACTGCTTCCTTCACG 3'
Terms and licenses: Academic/Nonprofit Terms; Industry Terms: Not Available to Industry
How to cite: pSAM2_mCherry_Irx4 was a gift from Timothy Kamp (Addgene plasmid # 72692 ; http://n2t.net/addgene:72692 ; RRID:Addgene_72692)
