>Addgene plasmid #72692 | pSAM2_mCherry_Irx4 | depositor partial sequence | sequence record 145773 | Irx4
ATGTCCTACCCGCAGTTTGGATACCCCTACTCCTCGGCTCCCCAGTTCTTGATGGCCACCAACTCCCTGA
GCACGTGCTGCGAGTCCGGAGGCCGCACGCTGGCGGACTCCGGGCCCGCCGCCTCGGCCCAGGCGCCGGT
CTACTGCCCGGTCTACGAGAGCCGGCTGCTGGCCACCGCGCGCCACGAGCTCAACTCGGCCGCGGCGCTG
GGCGTCTATGGGGGTCCCTATGGCGGATCGCAGGGCTATGGCAACTACGTGACCTACGGCTCGGAGGCGT
CCGCCTTCTACTCGCTGAACAGCTTTGATTCCAAGGATGGTTCGGGATCTGCGCATGGGGGCCTGGCACC
AGCCACTGCCGCCTACTACCCTTACGAGCCAGCTCTGGGCCAGTACCCCTATGACAGGTATGGAACCATG
GACAGCGGCACGCGGCGCAAGAACGCCACGCGCGAGACCACCAGCACGCTCAAGGCCTGGCTGCAGGAGC
ACCGCAAGAACCCCTACCCCACCAAGGGCGAGAAGATCATGCTGGCCATCATCACCAAGATGACCCTCAC
ACAGGTCTCCACCTGGTTCGCCAACGCGCGCCGGCGCCTCAAGAAGGAGAACAAGATGACGTGGCCGCCG
CGGAACAAGTGCGCAGACGAGAAGCGGCCCTACGCGGAGGGCGAGGAGGAGGAGGGGGGCGAGGAGGAGG
CGCGGGAGGAGCCCCTCAAGAGCTCCAAGAACGCAGAGCCCGTGGGCAAAGAGGAGAAGGAGCTGGAGCT
TAGTGACTTGGACGACTTCGACCCGCTGGAAGCAGAGCCGCCGGCGTGCGAGCTGAAGCCGCCCTTCCAC
TCCCTGGACGGCGGTCTGGAGCGCGTCCCCGCCGCGCCCGACGGCCCGGTCAAGGAGGCCTCAGGCGCGC
TCCGGATGTCTCTGGCCGCGGGTGGCGGAGCTGCTCTGGACGAGGACCTGGAGAGGGCCCGGAGCTGTCT
CCGCAGCGCGGCGGCCGGGCCGGAGCCACTGCCGGGCGCAGAGGGCGGCCCTCAGGTCTGCGAGGCCAAG
CTGGGGTTTGTGCCGGCGGGGGCGTCGGCAGGCCTGGAGGCTAAGCCGCGCATCTGGTCCCTGGCCCACA
CAGCCACCGCCGCCGCCGCCGCCGCCACCTCCCTGAGCCAGACTGAGTTTCCGTCGTGCATGCTCAAGCG
CCAAGGTCCCGCGGCCCCTGCGGCTGTGTCCTCCGCGCCCGCCACGTCCCCGTCTGTGGCCCTTCCCCAC
TCTGGCGCCCTGGACAGGCACCAGGACTCCCCGGTAACCAGTCTCAGAAACTGGGTGGACGGGGTCTTCC
ACGACCCCATCCTCAGGCACAGCACTTTGAACCAGGCCTGGGCCACCGCCAAGGGCGCCCTCCTGGACCC
CGGGCCTCTGGGACGCTCGCTGGGGGCGGGCGCGAACGTGCTGACTGCACCCCTGGCCCGCGCCTTTCCG
CCTGCCGTGCCCCAGGACGCCCCAGCTGCAGGCGCCGCCAGGGAGCTGCTCGCCCTGCCCAAGGCCGGCG
GCAAACCCTTCTGCGCCTGA
